Addgene plasmid #242775: pAAV-CAG-eGFP-S1
Purpose: AAV transfer plasmid expressing eGFP-S1 under a CAG promoter.
Depositing lab: Andrew Payne. Depositing organization: E11 Bio, Convergent Research. Publication: Combinatorial protein barcodes enable self-correcting neuron tracing with nanoscale molecular context. Park SY, Sheridan A, An B, Jarvis E, Lyudchik J, Patton W, Axup JY, Chan SW, Damstra HGJ, Leible D, Leung KS, Magno CA, Meeran A, Michalska JM, Rieger F, Wang C, Wu M, Church GM, Funke J, Huffman T, Leeper KGC, Truckenbrodt S, Winnubst J, Kornfeld JMR, Boyden ES, Rodriques SG, Payne AC. bioRxiv 2025.09.26.678648 10.1101/2025.09.26.678648.
Backbone
  Vector backbone: pAAV-CAG-GFP (Addgene Plasmid 37825)
  Backbone manufacturer: Edward Boyden
  Vector type: AAV
Growth in bacteria
  Bacterial resistance: Ampicillin, 100 μg/mL
  Growth temperature: 30°C
  Growth strain: NEB Stable
  Copy number: High Copy
Gene/Insert
  Gene/Insert name: EGFP
  Species: Synthetic
  Promoter: CAG
  Tag / fusion protein: S1 (C terminal on insert)
  Cloning method: Gibson Cloning
Terms and licenses: Academic/Nonprofit Terms; Industry Terms: Not Available to Industry
Depositor comments: Please visit https://doi.org/10.1101/2025.09.26.678648 for bioRxiv preprint.
How to cite: pAAV-CAG-eGFP-S1 was a gift from Andrew Payne (Addgene plasmid # 242775 ; http://n2t.net/addgene:242775 ; RRID:Addgene_242775)
