[The description below was written by a language model from this plasmid's Addgene catalogue record and pLannotate feature annotations shown in this document.]
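Description:
pAAV-CAG-eGFP-S1 is a 5,642 nt adeno-associated virus transfer plasmid built by Gibson cloning on the pAAV-CAG-GFP backbone. It is maintained in E. coli through a high-copy ColE1/pUC-type origin and selected with ampicillin via the β-lactamase gene and its own promoter. An f1 phage origin is also present. Small annotated fragments of lacZα, lacI and a pBluescript multiple cloning site appear to be backbone remnants with no functional role. The recorded use of a recombination-deficient stable strain fits the usual need to protect the repeat-rich ITRs from rearrangement.

The payload lies between two AAV2 inverted terminal repeats, which are the cis elements needed for replication and packaging of the intervening DNA into AAV particles when Rep, Cap and helper functions are supplied in trans. Expression is driven by the CAG promoter. The feature table detects it piecewise as a CMV enhancer fragment, chicken β-actin-derived intron segments and a rabbit-type β-globin fragment that corresponds to the splice acceptor region. This directs strong, broadly active transcription of EGFP carrying a C-terminal S1 tag. The tag itself is not annotated, but roughly 200 nt of unannotated sequence follow the EGFP coding region, where it would be expected to sit. Its composition is not stated in the record. A WPRE downstream enhances transcript stability and expression, and an SV40 polyadenylation signal terminates the message.

The associated publication concerns combinatorial protein barcodes for neuron tracing. The construct therefore probably serves to deliver an epitope-tagged fluorescent protein as one barcode component, with the S1 tag detected alongside GFP fluorescence, although the record gives the purpose only as CAG-driven expression of eGFP-S1.
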