Features (pLannotate 1.2.2; 17 found; start..end, strand, type, name):
    249..353     -  promoter       AmpR promoter: bla
    406..834     -  rep_origin     f1 ori (sequence partly withheld): f1 bacteriophage origin of replication; arrow indicates direction of (+) strand synthesis
    839..908     -  CDS            lacZα (fragment): LacZα fragment of β-galactosidase; lacZ fragment
    903..1035    -  repeat_region  AAV2 ITR (fragment): inverted terminal repeat of adeno-associated virus serotype 2 inverted
   1096..1344    +  enhancer       CMV enhancer (fragment): human cytomegalovirus immediate early enhancer
   1622..1757    +  intron         hybrid intron (fragment): hybrid between chicken β-actin (CBA) and minute virus of mice (MMV) introns (Gray et al., 2011)
   1846..1976    +  intron         chimeric intron (fragment): chimera between introns from chicken β-actin and rabbit β-globin
   1974..2036    +  CDS            HBB (fragment): HBB_LEPEU - Experimental evidence at protein level: Swiss-Prot protein existence level 1. Involved in oxygen transport from the lung to the various peripheral tissues. From Lepus europaeus (European hare).
   2042..2758    +  CDS            EGFP: EGFP is a basic (constitutively fluorescent) green fluorescent protein published in 1996, derived from Aequorea victoria. It is reported to be a rapidly-maturing weak dimer with moderate acid sensitivity.
   2967..2991    +  misc_feature   MCS (fragment): pBluescript multiple cloning site
   2991..3579    +  misc_feature   WPRE: woodchuck hepatitis virus posttranscriptional regulatory element
   3622..3743    -  polyA_signal   SV40 poly(A) signal: SV40 polyadenylation signal
   3766..3834    -  CDS            large T antigen (fragment): large T antigen from SV40 (simian virus 40)
   3905..4038    +  repeat_region  AAV2 ITR: inverted terminal repeat of adeno-associated virus serotype 2 inverted
   4032..4088    -  CDS            lacI (fragment): lac repressor; lacI; The lac repressor binds to the lac operator to inhibit transcription in E. coli. This inhibition can be relieved by adding lactose or isopropyl-β-D-thiogalactopyranoside (IPTG).
   4271..4859    -  rep_origin     ori: high-copy-number ColE1/pMB1/pBR322/pUC origin of replication
   5030..248     -  CDS            AmpR (across the origin): β-lactamase; bla; confers resistance to ampicillin, carbenicillin, and related antibiotics
>Addgene plasmid #242775 | pAAV-CAG-eGFP-S1 | addgene full sequence | sequence record 485971 | Addgene NGS Result
TCAATACGGGATAATACCGCGCCACATAGCAGAACTTTAAAAGTGCTCATCATTGGAAAACGTTCTTCGG
GGCGAAAACTCTCAAGGATCTTACCGCTGTTGAGATCCAGTTCGATGTAACCCACTCGTGCACCCAACTG
ATCTTCAGCATCTTTTACTTTCACCAGCGTTTCTGGGTGAGCAAAAACAGGAAGGCAAAATGCCGCAAAA
AAGGGAATAAGGGCGACACGGAAATGTTGAATACTCATACTCTTCCTTTTTCAATATTATTGAAGCATTT
ATCAGGGTTATTGTCTCATGAGCGGATACATATTTGAATGTATTTAGAAAAATAAACAAATAGGGGTTCC
GCGCACATTTCCCCGAAAAGTGCCACCTAAATTGTAAGCGTTAATATTTTGTTAAAATTCGCGTTAAATT
TTTGTTAAATCAGCTCATTTTTTAACCAATAGGCCGAAATCGGCAAAATCCCTTATAAATCAAAAGAATA
GACCGAGATAGGGT
[37 nt withheld, positions 505-541]
AAAGAACGTGGACTCCAACGTCAAAGG
[49 nt withheld, positions 569-617]
T
[91 nt withheld, positions 619-709]
G
[124 nt withheld, positions 711-834]
CCCATTCGCCATTCAGGCTGCGCAACTGTTGGGAAGGGCGATCGGTGCGGGCCTCTTCGCTATTACGCCA
GCTGCGCGCTCGCTCGCTCACTGAGGCCGCCCGGGCAAAGCCCGGGCGTCGGGCGACCTTTGGTCGCCCG
GCCTCAGTGAGCGAGCGAGCGCGCAGAGAGGGAGTGGCCAACTCCATCACTAGGGGTTCCTTGTAGTTAA
TGATTAACCCGCCATGCTACTTATCTACGTAGCCATGCTCTAGGAAGAGTACCATTGACGTCAATAATGA
CGTATGTTCCCATAGTAACGCCAATAGGGACTTTCCATTGACGTCAATGGGTGGAGTATTTACGGTAAAC
TGCCCACTTGGCAGTACATCAAGTGTATCATATGCCAAGTACGCCCCCTATTGACGTCAATGACGGTAAA
TGGCCCGCCTGGCATTATGCCCAGTACATGACCTTATGGGACTTTCCTACTTGGCAGTACATCTACGTAT
TAGTCATCGCTATTACCATGGTCGAGGTGAGCCCCACGTTCTGCTTCACTCTCCCCATCTCCCCCCCCTC
CCCACCCCCAATTTTGTATTTATTTATTTTTTAATTATTTTGTGCAGCGATGGGGGCGGGGGGGGGGGGG
GSGCGCGCCRGGSGGGGSGGGGSGGGGSGGGGGGGGGGGSGGGGSGRGGSGGRGRGGKGCGGCGGCAGCC
AATCAGAGCGGCGCGCTCCGAAAGTTTCCTTTTATGGCGAGGCGGCGGCGGCGGCGGCCCTATAAAAAGC
GAAGCGCGCGGCGGGCGGGAGTCGCTGCGCGCTGCCTTCGCCCCGTGCCCCGCTCCGCCGCCGCCTCGCG
CCGCCCGCCCCGGCTCTGACTGACCGCGTTACTCCCACAGGTGAGCGGGCGGGACGGCCCTTCTCCTCCG
GGCTGTAATTAGCGCTTGGTTTAATGACGGCTTGTTTCTTTTCTGTGGCTGCGTGAAAGCCTTGAGGGGC
TCCGGGAGGGCCCTTTGTGCGGGGGGAGCGGCTCGGGGCTGTCCGCGGGGGGACGGCTGCCTTCGGGGGG
GACGGGGCAGGGCGGGGTTCGGCTTCTGGCGTGTGACCGGCGGCTCTAGAGCCTCTGCTAACCATGTTCA
TGCCTTCTTCTTTTTCCTACAGCTCCTGGGCAACGTGCTGGTTATTGTGCTGTCTCATCATTTTGGCAAA
GAATTGGATCCGCCACCATGGTGAGCAAGGGCGAGGAGCTGTTCACCGGGGTGGTGCCCATCCTGGTCGA
GCTGGACGGCGACGTAAACGGCCACAAGTTCAGCGTGTCCGGCGAGGGCGAGGGCGATGCCACCTACGGC
AAGCTGACCCTGAAGTTCATTTGCACCACCGGCAAGCTGCCCGTGCCCTGGCCCACCCTCGTGACCACCC
TGACCTACGGCGTGCAGTGCTTCAGCCGCTACCCCGACCACATGAAGCAGCACGACTTCTTCAAGTCCGC
CATGCCCGAAGGCTACGTCCAGGAGCGCACCATCTTCTTCAAGGACGACGGCAACTACAAGACCCGCGCC
GAGGTGAAGTTCGAGGGCGACACCCTGGTGAACCGCATCGAGCTGAAGGGCATCGACTTCAAGGAGGACG
GCAACATCCTGGGGCACAAGCTGGAGTACAACTACAACAGCCACAACGTCTATATCATGGCCGACAAGCA
GAAGAACGGCATCAAGGTGAACTTCAAGATCCGCCACAACATCGAGGACGGCAGCGTGCAGCTCGCCGAC
CACTACCAGCAGAACACCCCCATCGGCGACGGCCCCGTGCTGCTGCCCGACAACCACTACCTGAGCACCC
AGTCCGCCCTGAGCAAAGACCCCAACGAGAAGCGCGATCACATGGTCCTGCTGGAGTTCGTGACCGCCGC
CGGGATCACTCTCGGCATGGACGAGCTGTACAAGGGTGGCTCCGGTGGCTCTAATGCAAACAATCCTGAT
TGGGATTTTGGAGGATCAGGCGGGAGTAACGCAAATAATCCCGATTGGGACTTTGGCGGCTCTGGGGGAT
CAAACGCTAACAACCCCGACTGGGACTTTTAAGAATTCTTCAGTAGGACTGGTGTTTATCGGGCGTGGTG
CTCGCATACCAGGTCAAGCTTATCGATAATCAGAATTCGATATCAAGCTTATCGATAATCAACCTCTGGA
TTACAAAATTTGTGAAAGATTGACTGGTATTCTTAACTATGTTGCTCCTTTTACGCTATGTGGATACGCT
GCTTTAATGCCTTTGTATCATGCTATTGCTTCCCGTATGGCTTTCATTTTCTCCTCCTTGTATAAATCCT
GGTTGCTGTCTCTTTATGAGGAGTTGTGGCCCGTTGTCAGGCAACGTGGCGTGGTGTGCACTGTGTTTGC
TGACGCAACCCCCACTGGTTGGGGCATTGCCACCACCTGTCAGCTCCTTTCCGGGACTTTCGCTTTCCCC
CTCCCTATTGCCACGGCGGAACTCATCGCCGCCTGCCTTGCCCGCTGCTGGACAGGGGCTCGGCTGTTGG
GCACTGACAATTCCGTGGTGTTGTCGGGGAAATCATCGTCCTTTCCTTGGCTGCTCGCCTGTGTTGCCAC
CTGGATTCTGCGCGGGACGTCCTTCTGCTACGTCCCTTCGGCCCTCAATCCAGCGGACCTTCCTTCCCGC
GGCCTGCTGCCGGCTCTGCGGCCTCTTCCGCGTCTTCGCCTTCGCCCTCAGACGAGTCGGATCTCCCTTT
GGGCCGCCTCCCCGCATCGATACCGTCGACCCGGGCGGCCGCTTCGAGCAGACATGATAAGATACATTGA
TGAGTTTGGACAAACCACAACTAGAATGCAGTGAAAAAAATGCTTTATTTGTGAAATTTGTGATGCTATT
GCTTTATTTGTAACCATTATAAGCTGCAATAAACAAGTTAACAACAACAATTGCATTCATTTTATGTTTC
AGGTTCAGGGGGAGATGTGGGAGGTTTTTTAAAGCAAGTAAAACCTCTACAAATGTGGTAAAATCGATAA
GGATCTTCCTAGAGCATGGCTACGTAGATAAGTAGCATGGCGGGTTAATCATTAACTACAAGGAACCCCT
AGTGATGGAGTTGGCCACTCCCTCTCTGCGCGCTCGCTCGCTCACTGAGGCCGGGCGACCAAAGGTCGCC
CGACGCCCGGGCTTTGCCCGGGCGGCCTCAGTGAGCGAGCGAGCGCGCAGCTGCATTAATGAATCGGCCA
ACGCGCGGGGAGAGGCGGTTTGCGTATTGGGCGCTCTTCCGCTTCCTCGCTCACTGACTCGCTGCGCTCG
GTCGTTCGGCTGCGGCGAGCGGTATCAGCTCACTCAAAGGCGGTAATACGGTTATCCACAGAATCAGGGG
ATAACGCAGGAAAGAACATGTGAGCAAAAGGCCAGCAAAAGGCCAGGAACCGTAAAAAGGCCGCGTTGCT
GGCGTTTTTCCATAGGCTCCGCCCCCCTGACGAGCATCACAAAAATCGACGCTCAAGTCAGAGGTGGCGA
AACCCGACAGGACTATAAAGATACCAGGCGTTTCCCCCTGGAAGCTCCCTCGTGCGCTCTCCTGTTCCGA
CCCTGCCGCTTACCGGATACCTGTCCGCCTTTCTCCCTTCGGGAAGCGTGGCGCTTTCTCATAGCTCACG
CTGTAGGTATCTCAGTTCGGTGTAGGTCGTTCGCTCCAAGCTGGGCTGTGTGCACGAACCCCCCGTTCAG
CCCGACCGCTGCGCCTTATCCGGTAACTATCGTCTTGAGTCCAACCCGGTAAGACACGACTTATCGCCAC
TGGCAGCAGCCACTGGTAACAGGATTAGCAGAGCGAGGTATGTAGGCGGTGCTACAGAGTTCTTGAAGTG
GTGGCCTAACTACGGCTACACTAGAAGAACAGTATTTGGTATCTGCGCTCTGCTGAAGCCAGTTACCTTC
GGAAAAAGAGTTGGTAGCTCTTGATCCGGCAAACAAACCACCGCTGGTAGCGGTGGTTTTTTTGTTTGCA
AGCAGCAGATTACGCGCAGAAAAAAAGGATCTCAAGAAGATCCTTTGATCTTTTCTACGGGGTCTGACGC
TCAGTGGAACGAAAACTCACGTTAAGGGATTTTGGTCATGAGATTATCAAAAAGGATCTTCACCTAGATC
CTTTTAAATTAAAAATGAAGTTTTAAATCAATCTAAAGTATATATGAGTAAACTTGGTCTGACAGTTACC
AATGCTTAATCAGTGAGGCACCTATCTCAGCGATCTGTCTATTTCGTTCATCCATAGTTGCCTGACTCCC
CGTCGTGTAGATAACTACGATACGGGAGGGCTTACCATCTGGCCCCAGTGCTGCAATGATACCGCGAGAC
CCACGCTCACCGGCTCCAGATTTATCAGCAATAAACCAGCCAGCCGGAAGGGCCGAGCGCAGAAGTGGTC
CTGCAACTTTATCCGCCTCCATCCAGTCTATTAATTGTTGCCGGGAAGCTAGAGTAAGTAGTTCGCCAGT
TAATAGTTTGCGCAACGTTGTTGCCATTGCTACAGGCATCGTGGTGTCACGCTCGTCGTTTGGTATGGCT
TCATTCAGCTCCGGTTCCCAACGATCAAGGCGAGTTACATGATCCCCCATGTTGTGCAAAAAAGCGGTTA
GCTCCTTCGGTCCTCCGATCGTTGTCAGAAGTAAGTTGGCCGCAGTGTTATCACTCATGGTTATGGCAGC
ACTGCATAATTCTCTTACTGTCATGCCATCCGTAAGATGCTTTTCTGTGACTGGTGAGTACTCAACCAAG
TCATTCTGAGAATAGTGTATGCGGCGACCGAGTTGCTCTTGCCCGGCG
